Addgene plasmid #43847: sZF16
Depositing lab: George Church. Depositing organization: Harvard Medical School. Publication: Barcoding cells using cell-surface programmable DNA-binding domains. Mali P, Aach J, Lee JH, Levner D, Nip L, Church GM. Nat Methods. 2013 Mar 17. doi: 10.1038/nmeth.2407. PubMed 23503053.
Backbone
  Vector backbone: pDisplay
  Backbone manufacturer: Invitrogen
  Vector type: Mammalian Expression
Growth in bacteria
  Bacterial resistance: Ampicillin, 100 μg/mL
  Growth temperature: 37°C
  Growth strain: Top10
  Copy number: Unknown
Gene/Insert
  Gene/Insert name: sZF16
  Species: Synthetic
  Insert size (bp): 315
  Promoter: CMV
  Tag / fusion protein: HA Flag (N terminal on insert); Myc (C terminal on insert)
  Cloning method: Restriction Enzyme; 5′ cloning site BglII (not destroyed); 3′ cloning site SacII (not destroyed)
  Sequencing primers: 5′ CMV_F
Terms and licenses: Academic/Nonprofit Terms; Industry Terms: Not Available to Industry
How to cite: sZF16 was a gift from George Church (Addgene plasmid # 43847 ; http://n2t.net/addgene:43847 ; RRID:Addgene_43847)
