[The description below was written by a language model from this plasmid's Addgene catalogue record.]
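Description:
sZF16 is a mammalian expression plasmid built on the commercial pDisplay backbone, a vector designed to route a protein of interest through the secretory pathway and anchor it on the outer face of the plasma membrane. It is propagated in E. coli under ampicillin selection; the record lists the copy number as unknown, and no feature table is provided, so other backbone elements (origin of replication, any mammalian selection marker, polyadenylation signal) are not documented here.

The payload is a short synthetic insert of about 315 bp named sZF16, cloned between BglII and SacII sites that both remain intact, and transcribed from the CMV promoter for strong constitutive expression in mammalian cells. The insert name and the associated publication title, which concerns barcoding cells with cell-surface programmable DNA-binding domains, indicate that it encodes a surface-displayed zinc finger DNA-binding domain, although the record does not state its target sequence or finger composition. The coding region carries HA and Flag epitopes at its N terminus and a Myc epitope at its C terminus, allowing the fusion to be detected by antibody staining. In the standard pDisplay design, an N-terminal secretion leader and a C-terminal transmembrane anchor flank the cloning site and supply the surface targeting, though these parts are not itemised in this entry.

The construct is intended for presenting a sequence-specific DNA-binding domain on the exterior of transfected cells, so that those cells can be labelled or distinguished by externally applied DNA carrying the matching binding site. Its numbering suggests it is one of a series of such surface zinc finger constructs.
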