>Addgene plasmid #43847 | sZF16 | depositor partial sequence | sequence record 59230 | ZF16
GACTACAAGGATGACGACGATAAATCTAGACCAGGTGAGCGCCCCTTTCAGTGTCGCATCTGTATGAGAA
ATTTTAGCTCAAAGAAGTCTCTGACTCGGCACACTCGCACCCACACTGGTGAGAAACCCTTCCAGTGTCG
GATCTGCATGCGGAACTTCTCTGAGGCCCATCACCTCAGCCGGCACCTCCGGACGCACACAGGAGAGAAG
CCATTTCAATGTCGCATTTGTATGCGGAACTTTAGCCGGTCTGACCATTTGTCACTGCATCTGAAGACCC
ACCTGAGGGGATCCCAACTAGTCAAAAGTGAACTG
