>Addgene plasmid #43847 | sZF16 | addgene partial sequence | sequence record 59775 | CMV-F 5'-CGCAAATGGGCGGTAGGCGTG-3'
AGCAGAGCTCTCTGGCTAACTAGAGAACCCACTGCTTACTGGCTTATCGAAATTAATACGACTCACTATA
GGGAGACCCAAGCTTGGTACCGAGCTCGGATCCACTAGTAACGGCCGCCAGTGTGCTGGAATTCGGCTTG
GGGATATCCACCATGGAGACAGACACACTCCTGCTATGGGTACTGCTGCTCTGGGTTCCAGGTTCCACTG
GTGACTATCCATATGATGTTCCAGATTATGCTGGGGCCCAGCCGGCCAGATCTGACTACAAGGATGACGA
CGATAAATCTAGACCAGGTGAGCGCCCCTTTCAGTGTCGCATCTGTATGAGAAATTTTAGCTCAAAGAAG
TCTCTGACTCGGCACACTCGCACCCACACTGGTGAGAAACCCTTCCAGTGTCGGATCTGCATGCGGAACT
TCTCTGAGGCCCATCACCTCAGCCGGCACCTCCGGACGCACACAGGAGAGAAGCCATTTCAATGTCGCAT
TTGTATGCGGAACTTTAGCCGGTCTGACCATTTGTCACTGCATCTGAAGACCCACCTGAGGGGATCCCAA
CTAGTCAAAAGTGAACTGCCGCGGCTGCAGGTCGACGAACAAAAACTCATCTCAGAAGAGGATCTGAATG
CTGTGGGCCAGGACACGCAGGAGGTCATCGTGGTGCCACACTCCTTGCCCTTTAAGGTGGTGGTGATCTC
AGCCATCCTGGCCCTGGTGGTGCTCACCATCATCTCCCTTATCATCCTCATCATGCTTTGGCAGAAGAAG
CCACGTTAGGCGGCCGCTCGAGATCAGCCTCGACTGTGCCTTCTAGTTGCCAGCCATCTGTTGTTTGCCC
CTCCCCCGTGCCTTCCTTGACCCTGGAAGGTGCCACTCCCACTGTCCTTTCCTAATAAAATGAGGAAATT
GCATCGCATTGTCTGAGTAGGTGTCATTCTATTCTGGGGG
